>Addgene plasmid #13319 | pLenti6-DEST PINK1-V5 KD | addgene full sequence | sequence record 410865 | Addgene NGS Result
AATGTAGTCTTATGCAATACTCTTGTAGTCTTGCAACATGGTAACGATGAGTTAGCAACATGCCTTACAA
GGAGAGAAAAAGCACCGTGCATGCCGATTGGTGGAAGTAAGGTGGTACGATCGTGCCTTATTAGGAAGGC
AACAGACGGGTCTGACATGGATTGGACGAACCACTGAATTGCCGCATTGCAGAGATATTGTATTTAAGTG
CCTAGCTCGATACATAAACGGGTCTCTCTGGTTAGACCAGATCTGAGCCTGGGAGCTCTCTGGCTAACTA
GGGAACCCACTGCTTAAGCCTCAATAAAGCTTGCCTTGAGTGCTTCAAGTAGTGTGTGCCCGTCTGTTGT
GTGACTCTGGTAACTAGAGATCCCTCAGACCCTTTTAGTCAGTGTGGAAAATCTCTAGCAGTGGCGCCCG
AACAGGGACTTGAAAGCGAAAGGGAAACCAGAGGAGCTCTCTCGACGCAGGACTCGGCTTGCTGAAGCGC
GCACGGCAAGAGGCGAGGGGCGGCGACTGGTGAGTACGCCAAAAATTTTGACTAGCGGAGGCTAGAAGGA
GAGAGATGGGTGCGAGAGCGTCAGTATTAAGCGGGGGAGAATTAGATCGCGATGGGAAAAAATTCGGTTA
AGGCCAGGGGGAAAGAAAAAATATAAATTAAAACATATAGTATGGGCAAGCAGGGAGCTAGAACGATTCG
CAGTTAATCCTGGCCTGTTAGAAACATCAGAAGGCTGTAGACAAATACTGGGACAGCTACAACCATCCCT
TCAGACAGGATCAGAAGAACTTAGATCATTATATAATACAGTAGCAACCCTCTATTGTGTGCATCAAAGG
ATAGAGATAAAAGACACCAAGGAAGCTTTAGACAAGATAGAGGAAGAGCAAAACAAAAGTAAGACCACCG
CACAGCAAGCGGCCGCTGATCTTCAGACCTGGAGGAGGAGATATGAGGGACAATTGGAGAAGTGAATTAT
ATAAATATAAAGTAGTAAAAATTGAACCATTAGGAGTAGCACCCACCAAGGCAAAGAGAAGAGTGGTGCA
GAGAGAAAAAAGAGCAGTGGGAATAGGAGCTTTGTTCCTTGGGTTCTTGGGAGCAGCAGGAAGCACTATG
GGCGCAGCGTCAATGACGCTGACGGTACAGGCCAGACAATTATTGTCTGGTATAGTGCAGCAGCAGAACA
ATTTGCTGAGGGCTATTGAGGCGCAACAGCATCTGTTGCAACTCACAGTCTGGGGCATCAAGCAGCTCCA
GGCAAGAATCCTGGCTGTGGAAAGATACCTAAAGGATCAACAGCTCCTGGGGATTTGGGGTTGCTCTGGA
AAACTCATTTGCACCACTGCTGTGCCTTGGAATGCTAGTTGGAGTAATAAATCTCTGGAACAGATTTGGA
ATCACACGACCTGGATGGAGTGGGACAGAGAAATTAACAATTACACAAGCTTAATACACTCCTTAATTGA
AGAATCGCAAAACCAGCAAGAAAAGAATGAACAAGAATTATTGGAATTAGATAAATGGGCAAGTTTGTGG
AATTGGTTTAACATAACAAATTGGCTGTGGTATATAAAATTATTCATAATGATAGTAGGAGGCTTGGTAG
GTTTAAGAATAGTTTTTGCTGTACTTTCTATAGTGAATAGAGTTAGGCAGGGATATTCACCATTATCGTT
TCAGACCCACCTCCCAACCCCGAGGGGACCCGACAGGCCCGAAGGAATAGAAGAAGAAGGTGGAGAGAGA
GACAGAGACAGATCCATTCGATTAGTGAACGGATCTCGACGGTATCGATAAGCTTGGGAGTTCCGCGTTA
CATAACTTACGGTAAATGGCCCGCCTGGCTGACCGCCCAACGACCCCCGCCCATTGACGTCAATAATGAC
GTATGTTCCCATAGTAACGCCAATAGGGACTTTCCATTGACGTCAATGGGTGGAGTATTTACGGTAAACT
GCCCACTTGGCAGTACATCAAGTGTATCATATGCCAAGTACGCCCCCTATTGACGTCAATGACGGTAAAT
GGCCCGCCTGGCATTATGCCCAGTACATGACCTTATGGGACTTTCCTACTTGGCAGTACATCTACGTATT
AGTCATCGCTATTACCATGGTGATGCGGTTTTGGCAGTACATCAATGGGCGTGGATAGCGGTTTGACTCA
CGGGGATTTCCAAGTCTCCACCCCATTGACGTCAATGGGAGTTTGTTTTGGCACCAAAATCAACGGGACT
TTCCAAAATGTCGTAACAACTCCGCCCCATTGACGCAAATGGGCGGTAGGCGTGTACGGTGGGAGGTCTA
TATAAGCAGAGCTCGTTTAGTGAACCGTCAGATCGCCTGGAGACGCCATCCACGCTGTTTTGACCTCCAT
AGAAGACACCGACTCTAGAGGATCCACTAGTCCAGTGTGGTGGAATTCTGCAGATATCAACAAGTTTGTA
CAAAAAAGCAGGCTTGAAGGAATTCGGTACCATGGCGGTGCGACAGGCGCTGGGCCGCGGCCTGCAGCTG
GGTCGAGCGCTGCTGCTGCGCTTCACGGGCAAGCCCGGCCGGGCCTACGGCTTGGGGCGGCCGGGCCCGG
CGGCGGGCTGTGTCCGCGGGGAGCGTCCAGGCTGGGCCGCAGGACCGGGCGCGGAGCCTCGCAGGGTCGG
GCTCGGGCTCCCTAACCGTCTCCGCTTCTTCCGCCAGTCGGTGGCCGGGCTGGCGGCGCGGTTGCAGCGG
CAGTTCGTGGTGCGGGCCTGGGGCTGCGCGGGCCCTTGCGGCCGGGCAGTCTTTCTGGCCTTCGGGCTAG
GGCTGGGCCTCATCGAGGAAAAACAGGCGGAGAGCCGGCGGGCGGTCTCGGCCTGTCAGGAGATCCAGGC
AATTTTTACCCAGAAAAGCAAGCCGGGGCCTGACCCGTTGGACACGAGACGCTTGCAGGGCTTTCGGCTG
GAGGAGTATCTGATAGGGCAGTCCATTGGTAAGGGCTGCAGTGCTGCTGTGTATGAAGCCACCATGCCTA
CATTGCCCCAGAACCTGGAGGTGACAAAGAGCACCGGGTTGCTTCCAGGGAGAGGCCCAGGTACCAGTGC
ACCAGGAGAAGGGCAGGAGCGAGCTCCGGGGGCCCCTGCCTTCCCCTTGGCCATCGCGATGATGTGGAAC
ATCTCGGCAGGTTCCTCCAGCGAAGCCATCTTGAACACAATGAGCCAGGAGCTGGTCCCAGCGAGCCGAG
TGGCCTTGGCTGGGGAGTATGGAGCAGTCACTTACAGAAAATCCAAGAGAGGTCCCAAGCAACTAGCCCC
TCACCCCAACATCATCCGGGTTCTCCGCGCCTTCACCTCTTCCGTGCCGCTGCTGCCAGGGGCCCTGGTC
GACTACCCTGATGTGCTGCCCTCACGCCTCCACCCTGAAGGCCTGGGCCATGGCCGGACGCTGTTCCTCG
TTATGAAGAACTATCCCTGTACCCTGCGCCAGTACCTTTGTGTGAACACACCCAGCCCCCGCCTCGCCGC
CATGATGCTGCTGCAGCTGCTGGAAGGCGTGGACCATCTGGTTCAACAGGGCATCGCGCACAGAGCCCTG
AAATCCGACAACATCCTTGTGGAGCTGGACCCAGACGGCTGCCCCTGGCTGGTGATCGCAGCTTTTGGCT
GCTGCCTGGCTGATGAGAGCATCGGCCTGCAGTTGCCCTTCAGCAGCTGGTACGTGGATCGGGGCGGAAA
CGGCTGTCTGATGGCCCCAGAGGTGTCCACGGCCCGTCCTGGCCCCAGGGCAGTGATTGACTACAGCAAG
GCTGATGCCTGGGCAGTGGGAGCCATCGCCTATGAAATCTTCGGGCTTGTCAATCCCTTCTACGGCCAGG
GCAAGGCCCACCTTGAAAGCCGCAGCTACCAAGAGGCTCAGCTACCTGCACTGCCCGAGTCAGTGCCTCC
AGACGTGAGACAGTTGGTGAGGGCACTGCTCCAGCGAGAGGCCAGCAAGAGACCATCTGCCCGAGTAGCC
GCAAATGTGCTTCATCTAAGCCTCTGGGGTGAACATATTCTAGCCCTGAAGAATCTGAAGTTAGACAAGA
TGGTTGGCTGGCTCCTCCAACAATCGGCCGCCACTTTGTTGGCCAACAGGCTCACAGAGAAGTGTTGTGT
GGAAACAAAAATGAAGATGCTCTTTCTGGCTAACCTGGAGTGTGAAACGCTCTGCCAGGCAGCCCTCCTC
CTCTGCTCATGGAGGGCAGCCCTGAAGCTCGAGTGCGGCCGCAACCCAGCTTTCTTGTACAAAGTGGTTG
ATATCCAGCACAGTGGCGGCCGCTCGAGTCTAGAGGGCCCGCGGTTCGAAGGTAAGCCTATCCCTAACCC
TCTCCTCGGTCTCGATTCTACGCGTACCGGTTAGTAATGAGTTTGGAATTAATTCTGTGGAATGTGTGTC
AGTTAGGGTGTGGAAAGTCCCCAGGCTCCCCAGCAGGCAGAAGTATGCAAAGCATGCATCTCAATTAGTC
AGCAACCAGGTGTGGAAAGTCCCCAGGCTCCCCAGCAGGCAGAAGTATGCAAAGCATGCATCTCAATTAG
TCAGCAACCATAGTCCCGCCCCTAACTCCGCCCATCCCGCCCCTAACTCCGCCCAGTTCCGCCCATTCTC
CGCCCCATGGCTGACTAATTTTTTTTATTTATGCAGAGGCCGAGGCCGCCTCTGCCTCTGAGCTATTCCA
GAAGTAGTGAGGAGGCTTTTTTGGAGGCCTAGGCTTTTGCAAAAAGCTCCCGGGAGCTTGTATATCCATT
TTCGGATCTGATCAGCACGTGTTGACAATTAATCATCGGCATAGTATATCGGCATAGTATAATACGACAA
GGTGAGGAACTAAACCATGGCCAAGCCTTTGTCTCAAGAAGAATCCACCCTCATTGAAAGAGCAACGGCT
ACAATCAACAGCATCCCCATCTCTGAAGACTACAGCGTCGCCAGCGCAGCTCTCTCTAGCGACGGCCGCA
TCTTCACTGGTGTCAATGTATATCATTTTACTGGGGGACCTTGTGCAGAACTCGTGGTGCTGGGCACTGC
TGCTGCTGCGGCAGCTGGCAACCTGACTTGTATCGTCGCGATCGGAAATGAGAACAGGGGCATCTTGAGC
CCCTGCGGACGGTGCCGACAGGTGCTTCTCGATCTGCATCCTGGGATCAAAGCCATAGTGAAGGACAGTG
ATGGACAGCCGACGGCAGTTGGGATTCGTGAATTGCTGCCCTCTGGTTATGTGTGGGAGGGCTAAGCACA
ATTCGAGCTCGGTACCTTTAAGACCAATGACTTACAAGGCAGCTGTAGATCTTAGCCACTTTTTAAAAGA
AAAGGGGGGACTGGAAGGGCTAATTCACTCCCAACGAAGACAAGATCTGCTTTTTGCTTGTACTGGGTCT
CTCTGGTTAGACCAGATCTGAGCCTGGGAGCTCTCTGGCTAACTAGGGAACCCACTGCTTAAGCCTCAAT
AAAGCTTGCCTTGAGTGCTTCAAGTAGTGTGTGCCCGTCTGTTGTGTGACTCTGGTAACTAGAGATCCCT
CAGACCCTTTTAGTCAGTGTGGAAAATCTCTAGCAGTAGTAGTTCATGTCATCTTATTATTCAGTATTTA
TAACTTGCAAAGAAATGAATATCAGAGAGTGAGAGGAACTTGTTTATTGCAGCTTATAATGGTTACAAAT
AAAGCAATAGCATCACAAATTTCACAAATAAAGCATTTTTTTCACTGCATTCTAGTTGTGGTTTGTCCAA
ACTCATCAATGTATCTTATCATGTCTGGCTCTAGCTATCCCGCCCCTAACTCCGCCCATCCCGCCCCTAA
CTCCGCCCAGTTCCGCCCATTCTCCGCCCCATGGCTGACTAATTTTTTTTATTTATGCAGAGGCCGAGGC
CGCCTCGGCCTCTGAGCTATTCCAGAAGTAGTGAGGAGGCTTTTTTGGAGGCCTAGGGACGTACCCAATT
CGCCCTATAGTGAGTCGTATTACGCGCGCTCACTGGCCGTCGTTTTACAACGTCGTGACTGGGAAAACCC
TGGCGTTACCCAACTTAATCGCCTTGCAGCACATCCCCCTTTCGCCAGCTGGCGTAATAGCGAAGAGGCC
CGCACCGATCGCCCTTCCCAACAGTTGCGCAGCCTGAATGGCGAATGGG
[124 nt withheld, positions 6140-6263]
C
[91 nt withheld, positions 6265-6355]
A
[49 nt withheld, positions 6357-6405]
CCTTTGACGTTGGAGTCCACGTTCTTT
[37 nt withheld, positions 6433-6469]
ACCCTATCTCGGTCTATTCTTTTGATTTATAAGGGATTTTGCCGATTTCGGCCTATTGGTTAAAAAATGA
GCTGATTTAACAAAAATTTAACGCGAATTTTAACAAAATATTAACGCTTACAATTTAGGTGGCACTTTTC
GGGGAAATGTGCGCGGAACCCCTATTTGTTTATTTTTCTAAATACATTCAAATATGTATCCGCTCATGAG
ACAATAACCCTGATAAATGCTTCAATAATATTGAAAAAGGAAGAGTATGAGTATTCAACATTTCCGTGTC
GCCCTTATTCCCTTTTTTGCGGCATTTTGCCTTCCTGTTTTTGCTCACCCAGAAACGCTGGTGAAAGTAA
AAGATGCTGAAGATCAGTTGGGTGCACGAGTGGGTTACATCGAACTGGATCTCAACAGCGGTAAGATCCT
TGAGAGTTTTCGCCCCGAAGAACGTTTTCCAATGATGAGCACTTTTAAAGTTCTGCTATGTGGCGCGGTA
TTATCCCGTATTGACGCCGGGCAAGAGCAACTCGGTCGCCGCATACACTATTCTCAGAATGACTTGGTTG
AGTACTCACCAGTCACAGAAAAGCATCTTACGGATGGCATGACAGTAAGAGAATTATGCAGTGCTGCCAT
AACCATGAGTGATAACACTGCGGCCAACTTACTTCTGACAACGATCGGAGGACCGAAGGAGCTAACCGCT
TTTTTGCACAACATGGGGGATCATGTAACTCGCCTTGATCGTTGGGAACCGGAGCTGAATGAAGCCATAC
CAAACGACGAGCGTGACACCACGATGCCTGTAGCAATGGCAACAACGTTGCGCAAACTATTAACTGGCGA
ACTACTTACTCTAGCTTCCCGGCAACAATTAATAGACTGGATGGAGGCGGATAAAGTTGCAGGACCACTT
CTGCGCTCGGCCCTTCCGGCTGGCTGGTTTATTGCTGATAAATCTGGAGCCGGTGAGCGTGGGTCTCGCG
GTATCATTGCAGCACTGGGGCCAGATGGTAAGCCCTCCCGTATCGTAGTTATCTACACGACGGGGAGTCA
GGCAACTATGGATGAACGAAATAGACAGATCGCTGAGATAGGTGCCTCACTGATTAAGCATTGGTAACTG
TCAGACCAAGTTTACTCATATATACTTTAGATTGATTTAAAACTTCATTTTTAATTTAAAAGGATCTAGG
TGAAGATCCTTTTTGATAATCTCATGACCAAAATCCCTTAACGTGAGTTTTCGTTCCACTGAGCGTCAGA
CCCCGTAGAAAAGATCAAAGGATCTTCTTGAGATCCTTTTTTTCTGCGCGTAATCTGCTGCTTGCAAACA
AAAAAACCACCGCTACCAGCGGTGGTTTGTTTGCCGGATCAAGAGCTACCAACTCTTTTTCCGAAGGTAA
CTGGCTTCAGCAGAGCGCAGATACCAAATACTGTTCTTCTAGTGTAGCCGTAGTTAGGCCACCACTTCAA
GAACTCTGTAGCACCGCCTACATACCTCGCTCTGCTAATCCTGTTACCAGTGGCTGCTGCCAGTGGCGAT
AAGTCGTGTCTTACCGGGTTGGACTCAAGACGATAGTTACCGGATAAGGCGCAGCGGTCGGGCTGAACGG
GGGGTTCGTGCACACAGCCCAGCTTGGAGCGAACGACCTACACCGAACTGAGATACCTACAGCGTGAGCT
ATGAGAAAGCGCCACGCTTCCCGAAGGGAGAAAGGCGGACAGGTATCCGGTAAGCGGCAGGGTCGGAACA
GGAGAGCGCACGAGGGAGCTTCCAGGGGGAAACGCCTGGTATCTTTATAGTCCTGTCGGGTTTCGCCACC
TCTGACTTGAGCGTCGATTTTTGTGATGCTCGTCAGGGGGGCGGAGCCTATGGAAAAACGCCAGCAACGC
GGCCTTTTTACGGTTCCTGGCCTTTTGCTGGCCTTTTGCTCACATGTTCTTTCCTGCGTTATCCCCTGAT
TCTGTGGATAACCGTATTACCGCCTTTGAGTGAGCTGATACCGCTCGCCGCAGCCGAACGACCGAGCGCA
GCGAGTCAGTGAGCGAGGAAGCGGAAGAGCGCCCAATACGCAAACCGCCTCTCCCCGCGCGTTGGCCGAT
TCATTAATGCAGCTGGCACGACAGGTTTCCCGACTGGAAAGCGGGCAGTGAGCGCAACGCAATTAATGTG
AGTTAGCTCACTCATTAGGCACCCCAGGCTTTACACTTTATGCTTCCGGCTCGTATGTTGTGTGGAATTG
TGAGCGGATAACAATTTCACACAGGAAACAGCTATGACCATGATTACGCCAAGCGCGCAATTAACCCTCA
CTAAAGGGAACAAAAGCTGGAGCTGCAAGCTT
Features (pLannotate 1.2.2; 31 found; start..end, strand, type, name):
      3..229     +  promoter       RSV promoter: Rous sarcoma virus enhancer/promoter
    230..410     +  LTR            5' LTR (truncated): truncated 5' long terminal repeat (LTR) from HIV-1
    457..582     +  misc_feature   HIV-1 Ψ: packaging signal of human immunodeficiency virus type 1
    566..929     +  CDS            HIV-1 gag (fragment): gag protein from human immunodeficiency virus 1; gag
   1075..1308    +  misc_feature   RRE: The Rev response element (RRE) of HIV-1 allows for Rev-dependent mRNA export from the nucleus to the cytoplasm.
   1685..1785    +  CDS            Rev (fragment): human immunodeficiency virus 1 (HIV-1) Rev protein; rev; enhances nuclear export of unspliced and incompletely spliced viral mRNAs
   1786..1806    -  misc_feature   MCS (fragment): pBluescript multiple cloning site
   1816..2119    +  enhancer       CMV enhancer: human cytomegalovirus immediate early enhancer
   2120..2323    +  promoter       CMV promoter: human cytomegalovirus (CMV) immediate early promoter
   2440..2464    +  protein_bind   attB1: mutant version of attB; recombination site for the Gateway® BP reaction BP Clonase™
   2482..4224    +  CDS            PINK1: human PTEN-induced putative kinase 1, a mitochondria serine/threonine protein kinase
   4244..4268    -  protein_bind   attB2: mutant version of attB; recombination site for the Gateway® BP reaction BP Clonase™
   4321..4362    +  CDS            V5 tag: epitope tag from simian virus 5
   4404..4733    +  promoter       SV40 promoter: SV40 enhancer and early promoter
   4781..4828    +  promoter       EM7 promoter: synthetic bacterial promoter&nbsp
   4847..5245    +  CDS            BSD: blasticidin S deaminase; Aspergillus terreus BSD; confers resistance to blasticidin
   5262..5330    +  CDS            nef (fragment): NEF_HV1Z2 - Experimental evidence at protein level: Swiss-Prot protein existence level 1. Extracellular Nef protein targets CD4(+) T-lymphocytes for apoptosis by interacting with CXCR4 surface receptors. From Human immunodeficiency virus type 1 group M subtype D (isolate Z2/CDC-Z34) (HIV-1).
   5332..5565    +  LTR            3' LTR (ΔU3): self-inactivating 3' long terminal repeat (LTR) from HIV-1
   5637..5758    +  polyA_signal   SV40 poly(A) signal: SV40 polyadenylation signal
   5798..5933    +  rep_origin     SV40 ori: SV40 origin of replication
   5954..5972    -  promoter       T7 promoter: promoter for bacteriophage T7 RNA polymerase
   5980..6135    +  CDS            lacZα (fragment): LacZα fragment of β-galactosidase; lacZ fragment
   6140..6568    +  rep_origin     f1 ori (sequence partly withheld): f1 bacteriophage origin of replication; arrow indicates direction of (+) strand synthesis
   6621..6725    +  promoter       AmpR promoter: bla
   6726..7586    +  CDS            AmpR: β-lactamase; bla; confers resistance to ampicillin, carbenicillin, and related antibiotics
   7757..8345    +  rep_origin     ori: high-copy-number ColE1/pMB1/pBR322/pUC origin of replication
   8528..8620    +  CDS            lacI (fragment): lac repressor; lacI; The lac repressor binds to the lac operator to inhibit transcription in E. coli. This inhibition can be relieved by adding lactose or isopropyl-β-D-thiogalactopyranoside (IPTG).
   8633..8654    +  protein_bind   CAP binding site: CAP binding activates transcription in the presence of cAMP. E. coli catabolite activator protein
   8669..8699    +  promoter       lac promoter: promoter for the E. coli lac operon
   8707..8723    +  protein_bind   lac operator: The lac repressor binds to the lac operator to inhibit transcription in E. coli. This inhibition can be relieved by adding lactose or isopropyl-β-D-thiogalactopyranoside (IPTG). lac repressor encoded by lacI
   8768..8786    +  promoter       T3 promoter: promoter for bacteriophage T3 RNA polymerase
