[The description below was written by a language model from this plasmid's Addgene catalogue record and pLannotate feature annotations shown in this document.]
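Description:
pLenti6-DEST PINK1-V5 KD is a lentiviral mammalian expression plasmid built by Gateway recombination into the Invitrogen pLenti6/V5-DEST backbone. It carries the 1,743 bp human PINK1 (PARK6) coding sequence with three substitutions, K219A, D362A and D384A, which together give a kinase-dead form of this mitochondrial serine/threonine kinase. The open reading frame sits downstream of the CMV immediate early enhancer and promoter and is followed by a backbone-encoded V5 epitope, giving a C-terminally tagged protein. The catalogue entry lists attR1 and attR2 as the cloning sites, whereas the sequenced record annotates attB1 and attB2 flanking the insert, as expected for the product of an LR reaction into a destination vector.

The transfer cassette has the usual HIV-1-derived layout. A chimeric RSV promoter and truncated 5' LTR drive genomic RNA production in packaging cells, followed by the Ψ packaging signal with a gag fragment and the Rev response element for Rev-dependent nuclear export. A ΔU3 3' LTR makes the integrated provirus self-inactivating, and an SV40 polyadenylation signal lies beyond it. Between the V5 tag and the 3' LTR, an SV40 early promoter and a bacterial EM7 promoter drive the blasticidin S deaminase gene, allowing blasticidin selection of transduced or transfected mammalian cells.

In bacteria the plasmid is maintained by a high-copy ColE1/pUC-type origin and ampicillin resistance; an f1 origin and SV40 origin are also present. The associated publication examined how parkinsonism-linked PINK1 mutations affect protein stability, so this construct plausibly serves as a catalytically inactive comparator to wild-type or disease-mutant PINK1, although the record does not state this.
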