Addgene plasmid #13319: pLenti6-DEST PINK1-V5 KD
Depositing lab: Mark Cookson. Depositing organization: National Institute on Aging (NIA). Publication: Mutations in PTEN-induced putative kinase 1 associated with recessive parkinsonism have differential effects on protein stability. Beilina A, Van Der Brug M, Ahmad R, Kesavapany S, Miller DW, Petsko GA, Cookson MR. Proc Natl Acad Sci U S A. 2005 Apr 19. 102(16):5703-8. 10.1073/pnas.0500617102 PubMed 15824318.
Backbone
  Vector backbone: pLenti6/V5-DEST
  Backbone manufacturer: Invitrogen
  Backbone size w/o insert (bp): 8688
  Vector type: Mammalian Expression, Lentiviral
  Selectable markers: Blasticidin
Growth in bacteria
  Bacterial resistance: Ampicillin, 100 μg/mL
  Growth temperature: 37°C
  Growth strain: Stbl3
  Copy number: High Copy
Gene/Insert
  Gene/Insert name: PINK1
  Species: H. sapiens (human)
  Insert size (bp): 1743
  Mutation: Kinase dead: K219A/D362A/D384A
  Entrez Gene: PINK1 (a.k.a. BRPK, PARK6)
  Tag / fusion protein: V5 (C terminal on backbone)
  Cloning method: Gateway Cloning; 5′ cloning site attR1 (not destroyed); 3′ cloning site attR2 (not destroyed)
  Sequencing primers: 5′ CMV-F
Terms and licenses: Academic/Nonprofit Terms; Industry Terms: Not Available to Industry
How to cite: pLenti6-DEST PINK1-V5 KD was a gift from Mark Cookson (Addgene plasmid # 13319 ; http://n2t.net/addgene:13319 ; RRID:Addgene_13319)
