>Addgene plasmid #13319 | pLenti6-DEST PINK1-V5 KD | addgene partial sequence | sequence record 19680 | CMV-F 5'-CGCAAATGGGCGGTAGGCGTG-3'
AGCTCGTTTAGTGAACCGTCAGATCGCCTGGAGACGCCATCCACGCTGTTTTGACCTCCATAGAAGACAC
CGACTCTAGAGGATCCACTAGTCCAGTGTGGTGGAATTCTGCAGATATCAACAAGTTTGTACAAAAAAGC
AGGCTTGAAGGAATTCGGTACCATGGCGGTGCGACAGGCGCTGGGCCGCGGCCTGCAGCTGGGTCGAGCG
CTGCTGCTGCGCTTCACGGGCAAGCCCGGCCGGGCCTACGGCTTGGGGCGGCCGGGCCCGGCGGCGGGCT
GTGTCCGCGGGGAGCGTCCAGGCTGGGCCGCAGGACCGGGCGCGGAGCCTCGCAGGGTCGGGCTCGGGCT
CCCTAACCGTCTCCGCTTCTTCCGCCAGTCGGTGGCCGGGCTGGCGGCGCGGTTGCAGCGGCAGTTCGTG
GTGCGGGCCTGGGGCTGCGCGGGCCCTTGCGGCCGGGCAGTCTTTCTGGCCTTCGGGCTAGGGCTGGGCC
TCATCGAGGAAAAACAAGCGGAGAGCCGGCGGGCGGTCTCGGCCTGTCAGGAGATCCAGGCAATTTTTAC
CCAGAAAAGCTAGCCGGGGCCAGACCCGTTGGAC
