>Addgene plasmid #13319 | pLenti6-DEST PINK1-V5 KD | addgene partial sequence | sequence record 19681 | 13319 with PINK-R (ggcatcagccttgctgtagt)
ACACCTCTGGGGCCATCAGACAGCCGTTTCCGCCCCGATCCACGTACCAGCTGCTGAAGGGCAACTGCAG
GCCGATGCTCTCATCAGCCAGGCAGCAGCCAAAAGCTGCGATCACCAGCCAGGGGCAGCCGTCTGGGTCC
AGCTCCACAAGGATGTTGTCGGATTTCAGGGCTCTGTGCGCGATGCCCTGTTGAACCAGATGGTCCACGC
CTTCCAGCAGCTGCAGCAGCATCATGGCGGCGAGGCGGGGGCTGGGTGTGTTCACACAAAGGTACTGGCG
CAGGGTACAGGGATAGTTCTTCATAACGAGGAACAGCGTCCGGCCATGGCCCAGGCCTTCAGGGTGGAGG
CGTGAGGGCAGCACATCAGGGTAGTCGACCAGGGCCCCTGGCAGCAGCGGCACGGAAGAGGTGAAGGCGC
GGAGAACCCGGATGATGTTGGGGTGAGGGGCTAGTTGCTTGGGACCTCTCTTGGATTTTCTGTAAGTGAC
TGCTCCATACTCCCCAGCCAAGGCCACTCGGCTCGCTGGGACCAGCTCCTGGCTCATTGTGTTCAAGATG
GCTTCTCTGGAGGAACCTGCCGAGATGTTCCACATCATCGCGATGGCCAAGGGGAAGGCAGGGGCCCCCG
GAGCTCGCTCCTGCCCTTCTCCTGGTGCACTGGTACCTGGGCCTCTCCCTTG
